Addgene plasmid #190440: binder/tag-WT-FAK-insertionB
Purpose: The tag is SsrA (AANDENY). Tag is inserted after D405 of FAK.
Depositing lab: Klaus Hahn. Depositing organization: University of North Carolina at Chapel Hill. Publication: Biosensors based on peptide exposure show single molecule conformations in live cells. Liu B, Stone OJ, Pablo M, Herron JC, Nogueira AT, Dagliyan O, Grimm JB, Lavis LD, Elston TC, Hahn KM. Cell. 2021 Oct 28;184(22):5670-5685.e23. doi: 10.1016/j.cell.2021.09.026. Epub 2021 Oct 11. PubMed 34637702.
Backbone
  Vector backbone: pmCherry-c1
  Total vector size (bp): 7932
  Vector type: Mammalian Expression
Growth in bacteria
  Bacterial resistance: Kanamycin, 50 μg/mL
  Growth temperature: 37°C
  Growth strain: DH5alpha
  Copy number: High Copy
Gene/Insert
  Gene/Insert name: FAK
  Species: M. musculus (mouse)
  Mutation: SsrA inserted after aa 405
  Entrez Gene: Ptk2 (a.k.a. FADK 1, FAK, FRNK, Fadk, p125FAK)
  Tag / fusion protein: mCherry (N terminal on insert)
Terms and licenses: Academic/Nonprofit Terms; Industry Terms: Not Available to Industry
How to cite: binder/tag-WT-FAK-insertionB was a gift from Klaus Hahn (Addgene plasmid # 190440 ; http://n2t.net/addgene:190440 ; RRID:Addgene_190440)
