[The description below was written by a language model from this plasmid's Addgene catalogue record and pLannotate feature annotations shown in this document.]
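Description:
binder/tag-WT-FAK-insertionB is a mammalian expression plasmid built on the pmCherry-C1 backbone, listed at about 7.9 kb (the sequenced record is 7,908 nt). It is propagated in E. coli at high copy from a ColE1/pUC-type origin and selected with kanamycin. The NeoR/KanR aminoglycoside phosphotransferase gene sits behind tandem bacterial (AmpR-type) and SV40 early promoters and is followed by an HSV TK polyadenylation signal, so the same marker can also give G418 resistance in mammalian cells. An f1 origin is present as well. Short hits annotated as RSF ori, ble, bGH poly(A) and SV40 large T antigen are only fragments and are most likely backbone remnants rather than functional parts.

The payload is driven by the CMV immediate-early enhancer and promoter and terminated by the SV40 poly(A) signal. It encodes mCherry fused to the N terminus of wild-type mouse focal adhesion kinase (FAK, gene Ptk2), into which the short SsrA peptide tag has been inserted after residue D405 ("insertion B"). The feature table also detects a partial 3xHA epitope sequence just downstream of the FAK coding region; the catalogue entry does not mention it, and the record does not show whether it is in frame with the fusion.

According to the associated publication title, the construct belongs to a binder/tag biosensor approach based on peptide exposure, used to observe protein conformations in live cells, including at the single-molecule level. In that scheme, the embedded tag would presumably be accessible to a separately supplied binder only in certain FAK conformations, while mCherry marks the location of the kinase. The binder itself is not encoded on this plasmid.
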