Features (pLannotate 1.2.2; 16 found; start..end, strand, type, name):
      3..37      +  rep_origin     RSF ori (fragment): Plasmids containing the RSF 1030 origin of replication can be propagated in E. coli cells that contain additional plasmids with compatible origins.
    105..408     +  enhancer       CMV enhancer: human cytomegalovirus immediate early enhancer
    409..612     +  promoter       CMV promoter: human cytomegalovirus (CMV) immediate early promoter
    657..1364    +  CDS            mCherry: mCherry is a basic (constitutively fluorescent) red fluorescent protein published in 2004, derived from Discosoma sp.. It is reported to be a very rapidly-maturing monomer with low acid sensitivity.
   1371..4541    +  CDS            Ptk2: FAK1_MOUSE - Also known as Fadk, Fak, Fak1, Kiaa4203. Experimental evidence at protein level: Swiss-Prot protein existence level 1. [Isoform 9]: Does not contain a kinase domain and inhibits PTK2/FAK1 phosphorylation and signaling. Its enhanced expression can attenuate the nuclear accumulation of LPXN and limit its ability to enhance serum response factor (SRF)-dependent gene transcription (By similarity). From Mus musculus (Mouse).
   4554..4616    +  CDS            3xHA (fragment): three tandem HA epitope tags
   4633..4717    +  CDS            large T antigen (fragment): large T antigen from SV40 (simian virus 40)
   4740..4861    +  polyA_signal   SV40 poly(A) signal: SV40 polyadenylation signal
   4895..5323    -  rep_origin     f1 ori (sequence partly withheld): f1 bacteriophage origin of replication; arrow indicates direction of (+) strand synthesis
   5350..5454    +  promoter       AmpR promoter: bla
   5456..5813    +  promoter       SV40 promoter: SV40 enhancer and early promoter
   5848..6642    +  CDS            NeoR/KanR: aminoglycoside phosphotransferase from Tn5; aph(3')-II (or nptII); confers resistance to neomycin, kanamycin, and G418 (Geneticin®)
   6663..6815    +  CDS            ble (fragment): BLE_KLEPN - Experimental evidence at protein level: Swiss-Prot protein existence level 1. Binding protein with a strong affinity to the bleomycin family of antibiotics. Binds to CL990; an antimitotic-antibiotic compound. From Klebsiella pneumoniae.
   6874..6921    +  polyA_signal   HSV TK poly(A) signal: herpes simplex virus thymidine kinase polyadenylation signal (Cole and Stacy, 1985)
   7012..7028    -  polyA_signal   bGH poly(A) signal (fragment): bovine growth hormone polyadenylation signal
   7250..7838    +  rep_origin     ori: high-copy-number ColE1/pMB1/pBR322/pUC origin of replication
>Addgene plasmid #190440 | binder/tag-WT-FAK-insertionB | addgene full sequence | sequence record 380266 | Addgene NGS Result
CGTTATCCCCTGATTCTGTGGATAACCGTATTACCGCCATGCATTAGTTATTAATAGTAATCAATTACGG
GGTCATTAGTTCATAGCCCATATATGGAGTTCCGCGTTACATAACTTACGGTAAATGGCCCGCCTGGCTG
ACCGCCCAACGACCCCCGCCCATTGACGTCAATAATGACGTATGTTCCCATAGTAACGCCAATAGGGACT
TTCCATTGACGTCAATGGGTGGAGTATTTACGGTAAACTGCCCACTTGGCAGTACATCAAGTGTATCATA
TGCCAAGTACGCCCCCTATTGACGTCAATGACGGTAAATGGCCCGCCTGGCATTATGCCCAGTACATGAC
CTTATGGGACTTTCCTACTTGGCAGTACATCTACGTATTAGTCATCGCTATTACCATGGTGATGCGGTTT
TGGCAGTACATCAATGGGCGTGGATAGCGGTTTGACTCACGGGGATTTCCAAGTCTCCACCCCATTGACG
TCAATGGGAGTTTGTTTTGGCACCAAAATCAACGGGACTTTCCAAAATGTCGTAACAACTCCGCCCCATT
GACGCAAATGGGCGGTAGGCGTGTACGGTGGGAGGTCTATATAAGCAGAGCTGGTTTAGTGAACCGTCAG
ATCCGCTAGCGCTACCGGTCGCCACCATGGTGAGCAAGGGCGAGGAGGATAACATGGCCATCATCAAGGA
GTTCATGCGCTTCAAGGTGCACATGGAGGGCTCCGTGAACGGCCACGAGTTCGAGATCGAGGGCGAGGGC
GAGGGCCGCCCCTACGAGGGCACCCAGACCGCCAAGCTGAAGGTGACCAAGGGTGGCCCCCTGCCCTTCG
CCTGGGACATCCTGTCCCCTCAGTTCATGTACGGCTCCAAGGCCTACGTGAAGCACCCCGCCGACATCCC
CGACTACTTGAAGCTGTCCTTCCCCGAGGGCTTCAAGTGGGAGCGCGTGATGAACTTCGAGGACGGCGGC
GTGGTGACCGTGACCCAGGACTCCTCCCTGCAGGACGGCGAGTTCATCTACAAGGTGAAGCTGCGCGGCA
CCAACTTCCCCTCCGACGGCCCCGTAATGCAGAAGAAGACCATGGGCTGGGAGGCCTCCTCCGAGCGGAT
GTACCCCGAGGACGGCGCCCTGAAGGGCGAGATCAAGCAGAGGCTGAAGCTGAAGGACGGCGGCCACTAC
GACGCTGAGGTCAAGACCACCTACAAGGCCAAGAAGCCCGTGCAGCTGCCCGGCGCCTACAACGTCAACA
TCAAGTTGGACATCACCTCCCACAACGAGGACTACACCATCGTGGAACAGTACGAACGCGCCGAGGGCCG
CCACTCCACCGGCGGCATGGACGAGCTGTACAAGTCCGGCATGGCAGCTGCTTATCTTGACCCAAACTTG
AATCACACACCAAGTTCGAGTACTAAGACTCACCTGGGTACTGGCATGGAACGGTCCCCTGGTGCAATGG
AACGAGTATTAAAGGTCTTTCATCATTTTGAAAGCAGTAGTGAGCCAACCACCTGGGCCAGTATTATCAG
GCATGGAGATGCTACTGATGTCAGGGGCATCATTCAGAAGATAGTGGACAGTCACAAAGTAAAGCACGTG
GCCTGCTATGGATTTCGCCTCAGTCACCTGCGATCGGAGGAGGTGCACTGGCTGCACGTGGACATGGGTG
TCTCCAGTGTGAGGGAGAAATATGAACTCGCCCACCCACCAGAGGAGTGGAAATATGAGTTGAGAATTCG
TTACTTGCCAAAAGGATTTCTAAACCAGTTTACTGAAGATAAGCCAACATTGAATTTCTTCTATCAACAG
GTGAAGAGTGACTACATGCAAGAAATAGCTGATCAAGTAGACCAAGAAATAGCTTTGAAGTTGGGTTGTT
TGGAAATTAGGCGATCCTATTGGGAGATGAGGGGTAATGCCCTAGAGAAGAAGTCCAACTATGAAGTATT
AGAAAAAGATGTTGGTTTAAAGCGATTTTTTCCTAAGAGTTTACTGGATTCTGTCAAGGCCAAAACACTA
AGAAAGCTGATCCAGCAAACATTCAGGCAGTTTGCCAACCTTAATAGAGAAGAAAGCATCCTGAAATTCT
TTGAGATTCTTTCTCCTGTGTACAGATTTGACAAAGAGTGCTTCAAGTGTGCCCTTGGGTCAAGTTGGAT
CATTTCTGTGGAATTGGCAATCGGCCCAGAAGAAGGGATCAGTTACCTGACAGACAAAGGCTGCAATCCC
ACACACCTAGCAGACTTTAACCAAGTGCAGACCATCCAGTACTCAAACAGTGAAGACAAAGACAGGAAAG
GAATGCTACAACTCAAAATCGCTGGTGCTCCTGAGCCTCTGACCGTGACGGCACCATCCCTAACCATTGC
CGAGAACATGGCCGACCTGATTGATGGATACTGCCGGCTGGTGAATGGAGCCACACAATCTTTCATCATC
AGACCCCAGAAAGAAGGTGAACGGGCGTTGCCATCAATACCAAAGTTGGCCAACAGTGAAAAGCAAGGCA
TGCGGACACATGCAGTCTCTGTGTCAGAGACAGATGACTATGCAGAGATCATCGATGAGGAAGACGCTGC
AAATGATGAAAACTACACATACACCATGCCCTCGACCAGGGATTATGAGATTCAGAGAGAAAGAATAGAA
CTTGGACGCTGTATTGGAGAAGGTCAGTTTGGAGATGTACATCAAGGCGTGTACCTGAGCCCAGAGAATC
CAGCTTTGGCTGTTGCAATCAAAACATGTAAAAACTGTACTTCGGACAGCGTGAGAGAGAAGTTCCTTCA
AGAAGCCTTAACAATGCGTCAGTTTGACCATCCTCACATCGTGAAGCTGATTGGAGTCATTACAGAGAAC
CCTGTCTGGATAATCATGGAGTTGTGCACACTTGGAGAGCTGAGGTCATTTTTGCAAGTAAGAAAATACA
GCTTGGACCTGGCATCTTTGATATTATATGCCTATCAGCTTAGTACAGCACTCGCGTATCTGGAGAGCAA
AAGATTTGTTCACAGGGACATTGCTGCTCGGAATGTTCTGGTGTCTTCAAATGATTGTGTAAAATTGGGA
GACTTTGGATTATCTCGATATATGGAAGACAGTACTTACTATAAAGCTTCCAAAGGAAAATTACCTATTA
AATGGATGGCTCCAGAGTCAATCAATTTTCGACGTTTTACCTCAGCTAGTGACGTGTGGATGTTTGGTGT
GTGTATGTGGGAGATACTGATGCATGGCGTGAAGCCTTTTCAAGGAGTGAAGAACAATGATGTGATCGGT
CGAATTGAAAATGGGGAAAGATTACCAATGCCTCCAAATTGTCCTCCCACCCTCTACAGCCTTATGACGA
AATGTTGGGCCTATGACCCCAGCAGGCGGCCCAGGTTTACTGAACTAAAAGCTCAGCTCAGCACAATCCT
GGAGGAGGAGAAGGTGCAGCAAGAAGAACGGATGAGGATGGAATCCAGAAGACAGGCTACCGTGTCCTGG
GACTCTGGAGGGTCTGATGAAGCACCACCCAAGCCCAGCAGACCTGGTTATCCTAGCCCGAGATCCAGTG
AAGGATTTTATCCCAGCCCACAGCACATGGTCCAGACCAATCACTACCAGGTCTCTGGCTACCCGGGTTC
CCATGGAATCCCAGCCATGGCTGGCAGCATTTACCAAGGTCAGGCATCTCTTCTGGACCAGACAGAATTG
TGGAATCACAGACCTCAGGAGATGTCCATGTGGCAGCCCAGTGTGGAGGATTCGGCAGCTTTGGACCTTC
GAGGGATGGGACAGGTGCTTCCCCCTCACCTGATGGAAGAGCGGCTAATCCGACAGCAGCAGGAAATGGA
AGAAGACCAGCGCTGGCTGGAGAAGGAAGAGCGATTCCTGAAACCTGATGTGAGGCTCTCTCGAGGCAGC
ATCGACAGGGAAGACGGGAGTTTTCAGGGTCCGACTGGAAACCAACACATCTATCAGCCTGTGGGGAAGC
CAGATCCTGCAGCTCCACCAAAGAAACCTCCTCGCCCTGGAGCACCTGGCCACCTAAGCAACCTGTCCAG
CATCAGCAGCCCTGCAGACAGCTACAATGAGGGTGTCAAGCTTCAGCCCCAGGAAATCAGCCCCCCTCCC
ACTGCCAACCTTGACCGGTCCAATGACAAGGTATATGAAAATGTGACAGGCCTAGTGAAGGCTGTCATCG
AGATGTCCAGCAAAATCCAGCCAGCTCCTCCAGAAGAGTACGTCCCTATGGTGAAGGAAGTTGGCCTGGC
CCTGCGGACCTTACTAGCCACGGTGGATGAGACCATTCCTGCTCTTCCAGCCAGCACTCATCGAGAGATC
GAGATGGCACAGAAGCTGCTGAACTCCGACTTAGGCGAGCTCATCAGCAAGATGAAGCTGGCGCAGCAGT
ACGTCATGACCAGCCTGCAGCAGGAGTATAAGAAGCAGATGCTGACAGCTGCTCACGCCCTGGCTGTGGA
TGCCAAGAACCTACTTGATGTTATTGATCAAGCAAGACTGAAAATGCTAGGGCAGACACGCGGCCGCATC
TTTTACCCATACGATGTTCCTGACTATGCGGGCTATCCCTATGACGTCCCGGACTATGCAGGATCCACCG
GATCTAGATAACTGATCATAATCAGCCATACCACATTTGTAGAGGTTTTACTTGCTTTAAAAAACCTCCC
ACACCTCCCCCTGAACCTGAAACATAAAATGAATGCAATTGTTGTTGTTAACTTGTTTATTGCAGCTTAT
AATGGTTACAAATAAAGCAATAGCATCACAAATTTCACAAATAAAGCATTTTTTTCACTGCATTCTAGTT
GTGGTTTGTCCAAACTCATCAATGTATCTTAACGCGTAAATTGTAAGCGTTAATATTTTGTTAAAATTCG
CGTTAAATTTTTGTTAAATCAGCTCATTTTTTAACCAATAGGCCGAAATCGGCAAAATCCCTTATAAATC
AAAAGAATAGACCGAGATAGGGT
[37 nt withheld, positions 4994-5030]
AAAGAACGTGGACTCCAACGTCAAAGG
[49 nt withheld, positions 5058-5106]
T
[91 nt withheld, positions 5108-5198]
G
[124 nt withheld, positions 5200-5323]
CAGGTGGCACTTTTCGGGGAAATGTGCGCGGAACCCCTATTTGTTTATTTTTCTAAATACATTCAAATAT
GTATCCGCTCATGAGACAATAACCCTGATAAATGCTTCAATAATATTGAAAAAGGAAGAGTCCTGAGGCG
GAAAGAACCAGCTGTGGAATGTGTGTCAGTTAGGGTGTGGAAAGTCCCCAGGCTCCCCAGCAGGCAGAAG
TATGCAAAGCATGCATCTCAATTAGTCAGCAACCAGGTGTGGAAAGTCCCCAGGCTCCCCAGCAGGCAGA
AGTATGCAAAGCATGCATCTCAATTAGTCAGCAACCATAGTCCCGCCCCTAACTCCGCCCATCCCGCCCC
TAACTCCGCCCAGTTCCGCCCATTCTCCGCCCCATGGCTGACTAATTTTTTTTATTTATGCAGAGGCCGA
GGCCGCCTCGGCCTCTGAGCTATTCCAGAAGTAGTGAGGAGGCTTTTTTGGAGGCCTAGGCTTTTGCAAA
GATCGATCAAGAGACAGGATGAGGATCGTTTCGCATGATTGAACAAGATGGATTGCACGCAGGTTCTCCG
GCCGCTTGGGTGGAGAGGCTATTCGGCTATGACTGGGCACAACAGACAATCGGCTGCTCTGATGCCGCCG
TGTTCCGGCTGTCAGCGCAGGGGCGCCCGGTTCTTTTTGTCAAGACCGACCTGTCCGGTGCCCTGAATGA
ACTGCAAGACGAGGCAGCGCGGCTATCGTGGCTGGCCACGACGGGCGTTCCTTGCGCAGCTGTGCTCGAC
GTTGTCACTGAAGCGGGAAGGGACTGGCTGCTATTGGGCGAAGTGCCGGGGCAGGATCTCCTGTCATCTC
ACCTTGCTCCTGCCGAGAAAGTATCCATCATGGCTGATGCAATGCGGCGGCTGCATACGCTTGATCCGGC
TACCTGCCCATTCGACCACCAAGCGAAACATCGCATCGAGCGAGCACGTACTCGGATGGAAGCCGGTCTT
GTCGATCAGGATGATCTGGACGAAGAGCATCAGGGGCTCGCGCCAGCCGAACTGTTCGCCAGGCTCAAGG
CGAGCATGCCCGACGGCGAGGATCTCGTCGTGACCCATGGCGATGCCTGCTTGCCGAATATCATGGTGGA
AAATGGCCGCTTTTCTGGATTCATCGACTGTGGCCGGCTGGGTGTGGCGGACCGCTATCAGGACATAGCG
TTGGCTACCCGTGATATTGCTGAAGAGCTTGGCGGCGAATGGGCTGACCGCTTCCTCGTGCTTTACGGTA
TCGCCGCTCCCGATTCGCAGCGCATCGCCTTCTATCGCCTTCTTGACGAGTTCTTCTGAGCGGGACTCTG
GGGTTCGAAATGACCGACCAAGCGACGCCCAACCTGCCATCACGAGATTTCGATTCCACCGCCGCCTTCT
ATGAAAGGTTGGGCTTCGGAATCGTTTTCCGGGACGCCGGCTGGATGATCCTCCAGCGCGGGGATCTCAT
GCTGGAGTTCTTCGCCCACCCTAGGGGGAGGCTAACTGAAACACGGAAGGAGACAATACCGGAAGGAACC
CGCGCTATGACGGCAATAAAAAGACAGAATAAAACGCACGGTGTTGGGTCGTTTGTTCATAAACGCGGGG
TTCGGTCCCAGGGCTGGCACTCTGTCGATACCCCACCGAGACCCCATTGGGGCCAATACGCCCGCGTTTC
TTCCTTTTCCCCACCCCACCCCCCAAGTTCGGGTGAAGGCCCAGGGCTCGCAGCCAACGTCGGGGCGGCA
GGCCCTGCCATAGCCTCAGGTTACTCATATATACTTTAGATTGATTTAAAACTTCATTTTTAATTTAAAA
GGATCTAGGTGAAGATCCTTTTTGATAATCTCATGACCAAAATCCCTTAACGTGAGTTTTCGTTCCACTG
AGCGTCAGACCCCGTAGAAAAGATCAAAGGATCTTCTTGAGATCCTTTTTTTCTGCGCGTAATCTGCTGC
TTGCAAACAAAAAAACCACCGCTACCAGCGGTGGTTTGTTTGCCGGATCAAGAGCTACCAACTCTTTTTC
CGAAGGTAACTGGCTTCAGCAGAGCGCAGATACCAAATACTGTTCTTCTAGTGTAGCCGTAGTTAGGCCA
CCACTTCAAGAACTCTGTAGCACCGCCTACATACCTCGCTCTGCTAATCCTGTTACCAGTGGCTGCTGCC
AGTGGCGATAAGTCGTGTCTTACCGGGTTGGACTCAAGACGATAGTTACCGGATAAGGCGCAGCGGTCGG
GCTGAACGGGGGGTTCGTGCACACAGCCCAGCTTGGAGCGAACGACCTACACCGAACTGAGATACCTACA
GCGTGAGCTATGAGAAAGCGCCACGCTTCCCGAAGGGAGAAAGGCGGACAGGTATCCGGTAAGCGGCAGG
GTCGGAACAGGAGAGCGCACGAGGGAGCTTCCAGGGGGAAACGCCTGGTATCTTTATAGTCCTGTCGGGT
TTCGCCACCTCTGACTTGAGCGTCGATTTTTGTGATGCTCGTCAGGGGGGCGGAGCCTATGGAAAAACGC
CAGCAACGCGGCCTTTTTACGGTTCCTGGCCTTTTGCTGGCCTTTTGCTCACATGTTCTTTCCTG
